>Addgene plasmid #107809 | pHBS1272 TDP43 RRM-GFP W385L | depositor full sequence | sequence record 203561 | pHBS1272 TDP43 RRM-GFP W385L sequence 5680 bps
CGCCATTCTGCCTGGGGACGTCGGAGCAAGCTTGATTTAGGTGACACTATAGAATACAAGCTACTTGTTC
TTTTTGCAGGATCCCATCGATTCGAATTCAAGGATCAACAAGTTTGTACAAAAAAGCAGGCTGGCGCCGG
TACCACCGGTGCCACCATGGGATCCATGTCTGAATATATTCGGGTAACCGAAGATGAGAACGATGAGCCC
ATTGAAATACCATCGGAAGACGATGGGACGGTGCTGCTCTCCACGGTTACAGCCCAGTTTCCAGGGGCGT
GTGGGCTTCGCTACAGGAATCCAGTGTCTCAGTGTATGAGAGGTGTCCGGCTGGTAGAAGGAATTCTGCA
TGCCCCAGATGCTGGCTGGGGAAATCTGGTGTATGTTGTCAACTATCCAAAAGATAACAAAAGAAAAATG
GATGAGACAGATGCTTCATCAGCAGTGAAAGTGAAAAGAGCAGTCCAGAAAACATCCAGTAAAGGAGAGG
AACTATTTACAGGTACTGTGCCTATCAAAGTCGAGCTGGACGGCGACGTAAACGGCCACAAGTTCAGCGT
GCGTGGCGAGGGCGAGGGCGATGCCACCGAGGGCAAGCTGACCCTGAAGTTCATCTGCACCACCGGCAAG
CTGCCGGTGCCGTGGCCGACCCTCGTGACCACCCTGACCTACGGCGTGCAGTGCTTCAGCCGCTACCCGG
ACCACATGAAGCGTCACGACTTCTTCAAGTCCGCCATGCCGGAAGGCTACGTCCAGGAGCGCACCATCGA
GTTCAAGGACGACGGCACCTACAAGACCCGCGCGGAGGTGAAGTTCGAGGGCGACACCCTGGTGAACCGC
ATCGAGCTGAAGGGCAACGACTTCAAGGAGGACGGCAACATCCTGGGTCACAAGCTGGAGTACAACCACA
ACAGCCACAACGTCCGTATCGAAGCCGACAAGCAGAAGAACGGCATCAAGGCTAACTTCAAGATCCGCCA
CAACGTTGAGGACGGCAGCCAGCAGGAAGCCGACCACAAACAGCAGAACACCCCGATCGGCGACGGCCCG
GTGCGCCTGCCGGACAACCACTATCTGAGCACCCAGACCACGCTGAGCAAAGACCCGAACGAGAAGCGCG
ATCACATGGTCCTGAAGGAGTTCGTGACGGCAGCCGGTATCACTAAAGGTGAAGATGAAAGTGGATCCAA
TGCCGAACCTAAGCACAATAGCAATAGACAGTTAGAAAGAAGTGGAAGATTTGGTGGTAATCCAGGTGGC
TTTGGGAATCAGGGTGGATTTGGTAATAGCAGAGGGGGTGGAGCTGGTTTGGGAAACAATCAAGGTAGTA
ATATGGGTGGTGGGATGAACTTTGGTGCGTTCAGCATTAATCCAGCCATGATGGCTGCCGCCCAGGCAGC
ACTACAGAGCAGTTGGGGTATGATGGGCATGTTAGCCAGCCAGCAGAACCAGTCAGGCCCATCGGGTAAT
AACCAAAACCAAGGCAACATGCAGAGGGAGCCAAACCAGGCCTTCGGTTCTGGAAATAACTCTTATAGTG
GCTCTAATTCTGGTGCAGCAATTGGTTTGGGATCAGCATCCAATGCAGGGTCGGGCAGTGGTTTTAATGG
AGGCTTTGGCTCAAGCATGGATTCTAAGTCTTCTGGCTGGGGAATGTAGACCCAGCTTTCTTGTACAAAG
TGGTTGATCCTCTCGAGCCTCTAGAACTATAGTGAGTCGTATTACGTAGATCCAGACATGATAAGATACA
TTGATGAGTTTGGACAAACCACAACTAGAATGCAGTGAAAAAAATGCTTTATTTGTGAAATTTGTGATGC
TATTGCTTTATTTGTAACCATTATAAGCTGCAATAAACAAGTTAACAACAACAATTGCATTCATTTTATG
TTTCAGGTTCAGGGGGAGGTGTGGGAGGTTTTTTAATTCGCGGCCGCGGCGCCAATGCATTGGGCCCGGT
ACCCAGCTTTTGTTCCCTTTAGTGAGGGTTAATTGCGCGCTTGGCGTAATCATGGTCATAGCTGTTTCCT
GTGTGAAATTGTTATCCGCTCACAATTCCACACAACATACGAGCCGGAAGCATAAAGTGTAAAGCCTGGG
GTGCCTAATGAGTGAGCTAACTCACATTAATTGCGTTGCGCTCACTGCCCGCTTTCCAGTCGGGAAACCT
GTCGTGCCAGCTGCATTAATGAATCGGCCAACGCGCGGGGAGAGGCGGTTTGCGTATTGGGCGCTCTTCC
GCTTCCTCGCTCACTGACTCGCTGCGCTCGGTCGTTCGGCTGCGGCGAGCGGTATCAGCTCACTCAAAGG
CGGTAATACGGTTATCCACAGAATCAGGGGATAACGCAGGAAAGAACATGTGAGCAAAAGGCCAGCAAAA
GGCCAGGAACCGTAAAAAGGCCGCGTTGCTGGCGTTTTTCCATAGGCTCCGCCCCCCTGACGAGCATCAC
AAAAATCGACGCTCAAGTCAGAGGTGGCGAAACCCGACAGGACTATAAAGATACCAGGCGTTTCCCCCTG
GAAGCTCCCTCGTGCGCTCTCCTGTTCCGACCCTGCCGCTTACCGGATACCTGTCCGCCTTTCTCCCTTC
GGGAAGCGTGGCGCTTTCTCATAGCTCACGCTGTAGGTATCTCAGTTCGGTGTAGGTCGTTCGCTCCAAG
CTGGGCTGTGTGCACGAACCCCCCGTTCAGCCCGACCGCTGCGCCTTATCCGGTAACTATCGTCTTGAGT
CCAACCCGGTAAGACACGACTTATCGCCACTGGCAGCAGCCACTGGTAACAGGATTAGCAGAGCGAGGTA
TGTAGGCGGTGCTACAGAGTTCTTGAAGTGGTGGCCTAACTACGGCTACACTAGAAGGACAGTATTTGGT
ATCTGCGCTCTGCTGAAGCCAGTTACCTTCGGAAAAAGAGTTGGTAGCTCTTGATCCGGCAAACAAACCA
CCGCTGGTAGCGGTGGTTTTTTTGTTTGCAAGCAGCAGATTACGCGCAGAAAAAAAGGATCTCAAGAAGA
TCCTTTGATCTTTTCTACGGGGTCTGACGCTCAGTGGAACGAAAACTCACGTTAAGGGATTTTGGTCATG
AGATTATCAAAAAGGATCTTCACCTAGATCCTTTTAAATTAAAAATGAAGTTTTAAATCAATCTAAAGTA
TATATGAGTAAACTTGGTCTGACAGTTACCAATGCTTAATCAGTGAGGCACCTATCTCAGCGATCTGTCT
ATTTCGTTCATCCATAGTTGCCTGACTCCCCGTCGTGTAGATAACTACGATACGGGAGGGCTTACCATCT
GGCCCCAGTGCTGCAATGATACCGCGAGACCCACGCTCACCGGCTCCAGATTTATCAGCAATAAACCAGC
CAGCCGGAAGGGCCGAGCGCAGAAGTGGTCCTGCAACTTTATCCGCCTCCATCCAGTCTATTAATTGTTG
CCGGGAAGCTAGAGTAAGTAGTTCGCCAGTTAATAGTTTGCGCAACGTTGTTGCCATTGCTACAGGCATC
GTGGTGTCACGCTCGTCGTTTGGTATGGCTTCATTCAGCTCCGGTTCCCAACGATCAAGGCGAGTTACAT
GATCCCCCATGTTGTGCAAAAAAGCGGTTAGCTCCTTCGGTCCTCCGATCGTTGTCAGAAGTAAGTTGGC
CGCAGTGTTATCACTCATGGTTATGGCAGCACTGCATAATTCTCTTACTGTCATGCCATCCGTAAGATGC
TTTTCTGTGACTGGTGAGTACTCAACCAAGTCATTCTGAGAATAGTGTATGCGGCGACCGAGTTGCTCTT
GCCCGGCGTCAATACGGGATAATACCGCGCCACATAGCAGAACTTTAAAAGTGCTCATCATTGGAAAACG
TTCTTCGGGGCGAAAACTCTCAAGGATCTTACCGCTGTTGAGATCCAGTTCGATGTAACCCACTCGTGCA
CCCAACTGATCTTCAGCATCTTTTACTTTCACCAGCGTTTCTGGGTGAGCAAAAACAGGAAGGCAAAATG
CCGCAAAAAAGGGAATAAGGGCGACACGGAAATGTTGAATACTCATACTCTTCCTTTTTCAATATTATTG
AAGCATTTATCAGGGTTATTGTCTCATGAGCGGATACATATTTGAATGTATTTAGAAAAATAAACAAATA
GGGGTTCCGCGCACATTTCCCCGAAAAGTGCCACCTAAATTGTAAGCGTTAATATTTTGTTAAAATTCGC
GTTAAATTTTTGTTAAATCAGCTCATTTTTTAACCAATAGGCCGAAATCGGCAAAATCCCTTATAAATCA
AAAGAATAGACCGAGATAGGGT
[37 nt withheld, positions 4293-4329]
AAAGAACGTGGACTCCAACGTCAAAGG
[49 nt withheld, positions 4357-4405]
T
[91 nt withheld, positions 4407-4497]
G
[124 nt withheld, positions 4499-4622]
CCCATTCGCCATTCAGGCTGCGCAACTGTTGGGAAGGGCGATCGGTGCGGGCCTCTTCGCTATTACGCCA
GTCGACCATAGCCAATTCAATATGGCGTATATGGACTCATGCCAATTCAATATGGTGGATCTGGACCTGT
GCCAATTCAATATGGCGTATATGGACTCGTGCCAATTCAATATGGTGGATCTGGACCCCAGCCAATTCAA
TATGGCGGACTTGGCACCATGCCAATTCAATATGGCGGACTTGGCACTGTGCCAACTGGGGAGGGGTCTA
CTTGGCACGGTGCCAAGTTTGAGGAGGGGTCTTGGCCCTGTGCCAAGTCCGCCATATTGAATTGGCATGG
TGCCAATAATGGCGGCCATATTGGCTATATGCCAGGATCAATATATAGGCAATATCCAATATGGCCCTAT
GCCAATATGGCTATTGGCCAGGTTCAATACTATGTATTGGCCCTATGCCATATAGTATTCCATATATGGG
TTTTCCTATTGACGTAGATAGCCCCTCCCAATGGGCGGTCCCATATACCATATATGGGGCTTCCTAATAC
CGCCCATAGCCACTCCCCCATTGACGTCAATGGTCTCTATATATGGTCTTTCCTATTGACGTCATATGGG
CGGTCCTATTGACGTATATGGCGCCTCCCCCATTGACGTCAATTACGGTAAATGGCCCGCCTGGCTCAAT
GCCCATTGACGTCAATAGGACCACCCACCATTGACGTCAATGGGATGGCTCATTGCCCATTCATATCCGT
TCTCACGCCCCCTATTGACGTCAATGACGGTAAATGGCCCACTTGGCAGTACATCAATATCTATTAATAG
TAACTTGGCAAGTACATTACTATTGGAAGGACGCCAGGGTACATTGGCAGTACTCCCATTGACGTCAATG
GCGGTAAATGGCCCGCGATGGCTGCCAAGTACATCCCCATTGACGTCAATGGGGAGGGGCAATGACGCAA
ATGGGCGTTCCATTGACGTAAATGGGCGGTAGGCGTGCCTAATGGGAGGTCTATATAAGCAATGCTCGTT
TAGGGAAC
Features (pLannotate 1.2.2; 17 found; start..end, strand, type, name):
     35..53      +  promoter       SP6 promoter: promoter for bacteriophage SP6 RNA polymerase
    108..132     +  protein_bind   attB1: mutant version of attB; recombination site for the Gateway® BP reaction BP Clonase™
    478..1179    +  CDS            Superfolder GFP: Superfolder GFP is a basic (constitutively fluorescent) green fluorescent protein published in 2005, derived from Aequorea victoria. It is reported to be a very rapidly-maturing weak dimer.
   1660..1684    -  protein_bind   attB2: mutant version of attB; recombination site for the Gateway® BP reaction BP Clonase™
   1707..1724    -  promoter       T7 promoter (fragment): promoter for bacteriophage T7 RNA polymerase
   1729..1863    -  polyA_signal   SV40 poly(A) signal: SV40 polyadenylation signal
   1976..1994    -  promoter       T3 promoter: promoter for bacteriophage T3 RNA polymerase
   2039..2055    -  protein_bind   lac operator: The lac repressor binds to the lac operator to inhibit transcription in E. coli. This inhibition can be relieved by adding lactose or isopropyl-β-D-thiogalactopyranoside (IPTG). lac repressor encoded by lacI
   2063..2093    -  promoter       lac promoter: promoter for the E. coli lac operon
   2108..2129    -  protein_bind   CAP binding site: CAP binding activates transcription in the presence of cAMP. E. coli catabolite activator protein
   2142..2234    -  CDS            lacI (fragment): lac repressor; lacI; The lac repressor binds to the lac operator to inhibit transcription in E. coli. This inhibition can be relieved by adding lactose or isopropyl-β-D-thiogalactopyranoside (IPTG).
   2417..3005    -  rep_origin     ori: high-copy-number ColE1/pMB1/pBR322/pUC origin of replication
   3176..4036    -  CDS            AmpR: β-lactamase; bla; confers resistance to ampicillin, carbenicillin, and related antibiotics
   4037..4141    -  promoter       AmpR promoter: bla
   4194..4622    -  rep_origin     f1 ori (sequence partly withheld): f1 bacteriophage origin of replication; arrow indicates direction of (+) strand synthesis
   4627..4693    -  CDS            lacZα (fragment): LacZα fragment of β-galactosidase; lacZ fragment
   4696..5680    +  promoter       CMV IE94 promoter: enhancer/promoter region of simian cytomegalovirus major immediate early transcription unit IE94
