>Addgene plasmid #107809 | pHBS1272 TDP43 RRM-GFP W385L | addgene full sequence | sequence record 207923 | Addgene NGS Result
CTGGGGACGTCGGAGCAAGCTTGATTTAGGTGACACTATAGAATACAAGCTACTTGTTCTTTTTGCAGGA
TCCCATCGATTCGAATTCAAGGATCAACAAGTTTGTACAAAAAAGCAGGCTGGCGCCGGTACCACCGGTG
CCACCATGGGATCCATGTCTGAATATATTCGGGTAACCGAAGATGAGAACGATGAGCCCATTGAAATACC
ATCGGAAGACGATGGGACGGTGCTGCTCTCCACGGTTACAGCCCAGTTTCCAGGGGCGTGTGGGCTTCGC
TACAGGAATCCAGTGTCTCAGTGTATGAGAGGTGTCCGGCTGGTAGAAGGAATTCTGCATGCCCCAGATG
CTGGCTGGGGAAATCTGGTGTATGTTGTCAACTATCCAAAAGATAACAAAAGAAAAATGGATGAGACAGA
TGCTTCATCAGCAGTGAAAGTGAAAAGAGCAGTCCAGAAAACATCCAGTAAAGGAGAGGAACTATTTACA
GGTACTGTGCCTATCAAAGTCGAGCTGGACGGCGACGTAAACGGCCACAAGTTCAGCGTGCGTGGCGAGG
GCGAGGGCGATGCCACCGAGGGCAAGCTGACCCTGAAGTTCATCTGCACCACCGGCAAGCTGCCGGTGCC
GTGGCCGACCCTCGTGACCACCCTGACCTACGGCGTGCAGTGCTTCAGCCGCTACCCGGACCACATGAAG
CGTCACGACTTCTTCAAGTCCGCCATGCCGGAAGGCTACGTCCAGGAGCGCACCATCGAGTTCAAGGACG
ACGGCACCTACAAGACCCGCGCGGAGGTGAAGTTCGAGGGCGACACCCTGGTGAACCGCATCGAGCTGAA
GGGCAACGACTTCAAGGAGGACGGCAACATCCTGGGTCACAAGCTGGAGTACAACCACAACAGCCACAAC
GTCCGTATCGAAGCCGACAAGCAGAAGAACGGCATCAAGGCTAACTTCAAGATCCGCCACAACGTTGAGG
ACGGCAGCCAGCAGGAAGCCGACCACAAACAGCAGAACACCCCGATCGGCGACGGCCCGGTGCGCCTGCC
GGACAACCACTATCTGAGCACCCAGACCACGCTGAGCAAAGACCCGAACGAGAAGCGCGATCACATGGTC
CTGAAGGAGTTCGTGACGGCAGCCGGTATCACTAAAGGTGAAGATGAAAGTGGATCCAATGCCGAACCTA
AGCACAATAGCAATAGACAGTTAGAAAGAAGTGGAAGATTTGGTGGTAATCCAGGTGGCTTTGGGAATCA
GGGTGGATTTGGTAATAGCAGAGGGGGTGGAGCTGGTTTGGGAAACAATCAAGGTAGTAATATGGGTGGT
GGGATGAACTTTGGTGCGTTCAGCATTAATCCAGCCATGATGGCTGCCGCCCAGGCAGCACTACAGAGCA
GTTGGGGTATGATGGGCATGTTAGCCAGCCAGCAGAACCAGTCAGGCCCATCGGGTAATAACCAAAACCA
AGGCAACATGCAGAGGGAGCCAAACCAGGCCTTCGGTTCTGGAAATAACTCTTATAGTGGCTCTAATTCT
GGTGCAGCAATTGGTTTGGGATCAGCATCCAATGCAGGGTCGGGCAGTGGTTTTAATGGAGGCTTTGGCT
CAAGCATGGATTCTAAGTCTTCTGGCTGGGGAATGTAGACCCAGCTTTCTTGTACAAAGTGGTTGATCCT
CTCGAGCCTCTAGAACTATAGTGAGTCGTATTACGTAGATCCAGACATGATAAGATACATTGATGAGTTT
GGACAAACCACAACTAGAATGCAGTGAAAAAAATGCTTTATTTGTGAAATTTGTGATGCTATTGCTTTAT
TTGTAACCATTATAAGCTGCAATAAACAAGTTAACAACAACAATTGCATTCATTTTATGTTTCAGGTTCA
GGGGGAGGTGTGGGAGGTTTTTTAATTCGCGGCCGCGGCGCCAATGCATTGGGCCCGGTACCCAGCTTTT
GTTCCCTTTAGTGAGGGTTAATTGCGCGCTTGGCGTAATCATGGTCATAGCTGTTTCCTGTGTGAAATTG
TTATCCGCTCACAATTCCACACAACATACGAGCCGGGAGCATAAAGTGTAAAGCCTGGGGTGCCTAATGA
GTGAGCTAACTCACATTAATTGCGTTGCGCTCACTGCCCGCTTTCCAGTCGGGAAACCTGTCGTGCCAGC
TGCATTAATGAATCGGCCAACGCGCGGGGAGAGGCGGTTTGCGTATTGGGCGCTCTTCCGCTTCCTCGCT
CACTGACTCGCTGCGCTCGGTCGTTCGGCTGCGGCGAGCGGTATCAGCTCACTCAAAGGCGGTAATACGG
TTATCCACAGAATCAGGGGATAACGCAGGAAAGAACATGTGAGCAAAAGGCCAGCAAAAGGCCAGGAACC
GTAAAAAGGCCGCGTTGCTGGCGTTTTTCCATAGGCTCCGCCCCCCTGACGAGCATCACAAAAATCGACG
CTCAAGTCAGAGGTGGCGAAACCCGACAGGACTATAAAGATACCAGGCGTTTCCCCCTGGAAGCTCCCTC
GTGCGCTCTCCTGTTCCGACCCTGCCGCTTACCGGATACCTGTCCGCCTTTCTCCCTTCGGGAAGCGTGG
CGCTTTCTCATAGCTCACGCTGTAGGTATCTCAGTTCGGTGTAGGTCGTTCGCTCCAAGCTGGGCTGTGT
GCACGAACCCCCCGTTCAGCCCGACCGCTGCGCCTTATCCGGTAACTATCGTCTTGAGTCCAACCCGGTA
AGACACGACTTATCGCCACTGGCAGCAGCCACTGGTAACAGGATTAGCAGAGCGAGGTATGTAGGCGGTG
CTACAGAGTTCTTGAAGTGGTGGCCTAACTACGGCTACACTAGAAGAACAGTATTTGGTATCTGCGCTCT
GCTGAAGCCAGTTACCTTCGGAAAAAGAGTTGGTAGCTCTTGATCCGGCAAACAAACCACCGCTGGTAGC
GGTGGTTTTTTTGTTTGCAAGCAGCAGATTACGCGCAGAAAAAAAGGATCTCAAGAAGATCCTTTGATCT
TTTCTACGGGGTCTGACGCTCAGTGGAACGAAAACTCACGTTAAGGGATTTTGGTCATGAGATTATCAAA
AAGGATCTTCACCTAGATCCTTTTAAATTAAAAATGAAGTTTTAAATCAATCTAAAGTATATATGAGTAA
ACTTGGTCTGACAGTTACCAATGCTTAATCAGTGAGGCACCTATCTCAGCGATCTGTCTATTTCGTTCAT
CCATAGTTGCCTGACTCCCCGTCGTGTAGATAACTACGATACGGGAGGGCTTACCATCTGGCCCCAGTGC
TGCAATGATACCGCGAGACCCACGCTCACCGGCTCCAGATTTATCAGCAATAAACCAGCCAGCCGGAAGG
GCCGAGCGCAGAAGTGGTCCTGCAACTTTATCCGCCTCCATCCAGTCTATTAATTGTTGCCGGGAAGCTA
GAGTAAGTAGTTCGCCAGTTAATAGTTTGCGCAACGTTGTTGCCATTGCTACAGGCATCGTGGTGTCACG
CTCGTCGTTTGGTATGGCTTCATTCAGCTCCGGTTCCCAACGATCAAGGCGAGTTACATGATCCCCCATG
TTGTGCAAAAAAGCGGTTAGCTCCTTCGGTCCTCCGATCGTTGTCAGAAGTAAGTTGGCCGCAGTGTTAT
CACTCATGGTTATGGCAGCACTGCATAATTCTCTTACTGTCATGCCATCCGTAAGATGCTTTTCTGTGAC
TGGTGAGTACTCAACCAAGTCATTCTGAGAATAGTGTATGCGGCGACCGAGTTGCTCTTGCCCGGCGTCA
ATACGGGATAATACCGCGCCACATAGCAGAACTTTAAAAGTGCTCATCATTGGAAAACGTTCTTCGGGGC
GAAAACTCTCAAGGATCTTACCGCTGTTGAGATCCAGTTCGATGTAACCCACTCGTGCACCCAACTGATC
TTCAGCATCTTTTACTTTCACCAGCGTTTCTGGGTGAGCAAAAACAGGAAGGCAAAATGCCGCAAAAAAG
GGAATAAGGGCGACACGGAAATGTTGAATACTCATACTCTTCCTTTTTCAATATTATTGAAGCATTTATC
AGGGTTATTGTCTCATGAGCGGATACATATTTGAATGTATTTAGAAAAATAAACAAATAGGGGTTCCGCG
CACATTTCCCCGAAAAGTGCCACCTAAATTGTAAGCGTTAATATTTTGTTAAAATTCGCGTTAAATTTTT
GTTAAATCAGCTCATTTTTTAACCAATAGGCCGAAATCGGCAAAATCCCTTATAAATCAAAAGAATAGAC
CGAGATAGGGT
[37 nt withheld, positions 4282-4318]
AAAGAACGTGGACTCCAACGTCAAAGG
[49 nt withheld, positions 4346-4394]
T
[91 nt withheld, positions 4396-4486]
G
[124 nt withheld, positions 4488-4611]
CCCATTCGCCATTCAGGCTGCGCAACTGTTGGGAAGGGCGATCGGTGCGGGCCTCTTCGCTATTACGCCA
GTCGACCGCCAATTCAATATGGCGTATATGGACTCATGCCAATTCAATATGGTGGATCTGGACCTGTGCC
AATTCAATATGGCGTATATGGACTCGTGCCAATTCAATATGGTGGATCTGGACCCCAGCCAATTCAATAT
GGCGGACTTGGCACCATGCCAATTCAATATGGCGGACCTGGCACTGTGCCAACTGGGGAGGGGTCTACTT
GGCACGGTGCCAAGTTTGAGGAGGGGTCTTGGCCCTGTGCCAAGTCCGCCATATTGAATTGGCATGGTGC
CAATAATGGCGGCCATATTGGCTATATGCCAGGATCAATATATAGGCAATATCCAATATGGCCCTATGCC
AATATGGCTATTGGCCAGGTTCAATACTATGTATTGGCCCTATGCCATATAGTATTCCATATATGGGTTT
TCCTATTGACGTAGATAGCCCCTCCCAATGGGCGGTCCCATATACCATATATGGGGCTTCCTAATACCGC
CCATAGCCACTCCCCCATTGACGTCAATGGTCTCTATATATGGTCTTTCCTATTGACGTCATATGGGCGG
TCCTATTGACGTATATGGCGCCTCCCCCATTGACGTCAATTACGGTAAATGGCCCGCCTGGCTCAATGCC
CATTGACGTCAATAGGACCACCCACCATTGACGTCAATGGGATGGCTCATTGCCCATTCATATCCGTTCT
CACGCCCCCTATTGACGTCAATGACGGTAAATGGCCCACTTGGCAGTACATCAATATCTATTAATAGTAA
CTTGGCAAGTACATTACTATTGGAAGTACGCCAGGGTACATTGGCAGTACTCCCATTGACGTCAATGGCG
GTAAATGGCCCGCGATGGCTGCCAAGTACATCCCCATTGACGTCAATGGGGAGGGGCAATGACGCAAATG
GGCGTTCCATTGACGTAAATGGGCGGTAGGCGTGCCTAATGGGAGGTCTATATAAGCAATGCTCGTTTAG
GGAACCGCCATTCTGC
Features (pLannotate 1.2.2; 17 found; start..end, strand, type, name):
     24..42      +  promoter       SP6 promoter: promoter for bacteriophage SP6 RNA polymerase
     97..121     +  protein_bind   attB1: mutant version of attB; recombination site for the Gateway® BP reaction BP Clonase™
    467..1168    +  CDS            Superfolder GFP: Superfolder GFP is a basic (constitutively fluorescent) green fluorescent protein published in 2005, derived from Aequorea victoria. It is reported to be a very rapidly-maturing weak dimer.
   1649..1673    -  protein_bind   attB2: mutant version of attB; recombination site for the Gateway® BP reaction BP Clonase™
   1696..1713    -  promoter       T7 promoter (fragment): promoter for bacteriophage T7 RNA polymerase
   1718..1852    -  polyA_signal   SV40 poly(A) signal: SV40 polyadenylation signal
   1965..1983    -  promoter       T3 promoter: promoter for bacteriophage T3 RNA polymerase
   2028..2044    -  protein_bind   lac operator: The lac repressor binds to the lac operator to inhibit transcription in E. coli. This inhibition can be relieved by adding lactose or isopropyl-β-D-thiogalactopyranoside (IPTG). lac repressor encoded by lacI
   2052..2082    -  promoter       lac promoter: promoter for the E. coli lac operon
   2097..2118    -  protein_bind   CAP binding site: CAP binding activates transcription in the presence of cAMP. E. coli catabolite activator protein
   2131..2223    -  CDS            lacI (fragment): lac repressor; lacI; The lac repressor binds to the lac operator to inhibit transcription in E. coli. This inhibition can be relieved by adding lactose or isopropyl-β-D-thiogalactopyranoside (IPTG).
   2406..2994    -  rep_origin     ori: high-copy-number ColE1/pMB1/pBR322/pUC origin of replication
   3165..4025    -  CDS            AmpR: β-lactamase; bla; confers resistance to ampicillin, carbenicillin, and related antibiotics
   4026..4130    -  promoter       AmpR promoter: bla
   4183..4611    -  rep_origin     f1 ori (sequence partly withheld): f1 bacteriophage origin of replication; arrow indicates direction of (+) strand synthesis
   4616..4682    -  CDS            lacZα (fragment): LacZα fragment of β-galactosidase; lacZ fragment
   4689..5666    +  promoter       CMV IE94 promoter: enhancer/promoter region of simian cytomegalovirus major immediate early transcription unit IE94
