[The description below was written by a language model from this plasmid's Addgene catalogue record and pLannotate feature annotations shown in this document.]
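Description:
pHBS1272 TDP43 RRM-GFP W385L is a mammalian expression plasmid built on the pCS2-Dest backbone, carrying a mutant human TARDBP (TDP-43) sequence assembled by Gibson cloning. It is maintained in E. coli through a high-copy ColE1/pUC-type origin with ampicillin selection from the β-lactamase gene. An f1 origin and remnants of lac regulatory and lacZα sequences are also present as backbone carry-over. The two sequence records available (a depositor sequence and a sequencing-derived one, both about 5.7 kb) give the same feature layout, offset by only a few bases.

The expression cassette is driven by the simian cytomegalovirus IE94 enhancer/promoter, followed by an SP6 promoter that could be used for in vitro transcription, and is terminated by an SV40 polyadenylation signal. T7 (partial) and T3 promoters lie on the opposite strand downstream. Between Gateway attB1 and attB2 sites sits the open reading frame, in which the only annotated coding feature is superfolder GFP. Several hundred bases of unannotated sequence flank GFP on each side, and these presumably encode the TDP-43 portions. The name suggests that GFP takes the place of the RRM domains in this reporter, but the record does not state the exact architecture.

The catalogue describes the insert as a liquid-liquid phase separation (LLPS) reporter bearing a W385L substitution, a tryptophan-to-leucine change at residue 385. The stated purpose is to test how sequence affects TDP-43 droplet properties. The GFP fluorescence would let droplet formation and behaviour be followed by imaging in transfected mammalian cells, presumably alongside the unmutated reporter and other sequence variants.
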