Addgene plasmid #107809: pHBS1272 TDP43 RRM-GFP W385L
Purpose: To test the effect of sequence on TDP43 droplet properties
Depositing lab: Rajat Rohatgi. Depositing organization: Stanford University.
Backbone
  Vector backbone: pCS2-Dest
  Vector type: Mammalian Expression
Growth in bacteria
  Bacterial resistance: Ampicillin, 100 μg/mL
  Growth temperature: 37°C
  Growth strain: DH5alpha
  Copy number: High Copy
Gene/Insert
  Gene/Insert name: TARDBP mutant
  Species: H. sapiens (human)
  Mutation: W385L mutation in LLPS reporter
  Entrez Gene: TARDBP (a.k.a. ALS10, TDP-43)
  Cloning method: Gibson Cloning
Terms and licenses: Academic/Nonprofit Terms; Industry Terms: Not Available to Industry
How to cite: pHBS1272 TDP43 RRM-GFP W385L was a gift from Rajat Rohatgi (Addgene plasmid # 107809 ; http://n2t.net/addgene:107809 ; RRID:Addgene_107809)
